Addgene plasmid #17023: Xenopus C-cadherin
Depositing lab: Barry Gumbiner. Publication: Disruption of gastrulation movements in Xenopus by a dominant-negative mutant for C-cadherin. Lee CH, Gumbiner BM. Dev Biol. 1995 Oct . 171(2):363-73. 10.1006/dbio.1995.1288 PubMed 7556920.
Backbone
  Vector backbone: pSP36T
  Vector type: Xenopus Expression
Growth in bacteria
  Bacterial resistance: Ampicillin, 100 μg/mL
  Growth temperature: 37°C
  Growth strain: DH5alpha
  Copy number: Unknown
Gene/Insert
  Gene/Insert name: C-cadherin
  Species: X. laevis (frog)
  Entrez Gene: cdh3.S (a.k.a. XELAEV_18024919mg, E-Cad, E-cadherin, P-cadherin, U-cadherin, XB-cadherin, XBcad, XTCAD-1, b-cadherin, cadherin-1, cdh1-a, cdh3, cdh3-a, cdh3-b, cdhc-A, cdhp, hjmd, l-cam, lcam, pcad, uvo, uvomorulin, xb-cad, xcdh1)
  Cloning method: Restriction Enzyme; 5′ cloning site NcoI (unknown if destroyed); 3′ cloning site EcoRI (not destroyed)
  Sequencing primers: 5′ SP6
Terms and licenses: Academic/Nonprofit Terms; Industry Terms: Not Available to Industry
Depositor comments: Linearize with EcoRI and transcribe with SP6. A cDNA encoding Xenopus C-cadherin was cloned by screening a Xenopus lambda gt10 oocyte cDNA library. The cDNA was instered into pSP36T for transcription using the SP6 promoter.
How to cite: Xenopus C-cadherin was a gift from Barry Gumbiner (Addgene plasmid # 17023 ; http://n2t.net/addgene:17023 ; RRID:Addgene_17023)
