[The description below was written by a language model from this plasmid's Addgene catalogue record.]
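Description:
Xenopus C-cadherin is a Xenopus expression plasmid built on the pSP36T backbone, designed as a template for in vitro synthesis of mRNA rather than for direct promoter-driven expression in cells. It is propagated in E. coli under ampicillin selection; the record does not state the origin of replication, and the copy number is listed as unknown. No feature table or total size is provided, so the finer details of the backbone, such as any untranslated regions or poly(A) tract flanking the insert, are not documented here.

The insert is a cDNA encoding C-cadherin from Xenopus laevis, linked in the record to the cdh3.S gene, which carries many historical aliases. The cDNA was isolated by screening a Xenopus oocyte lambda gt10 cDNA library and was cloned by restriction enzyme cloning between an NcoI site at the 5′ end (whether it survives is unknown) and an EcoRI site at the 3′ end, which is retained. An SP6 promoter lies upstream of the insert, and the same SP6 site serves as the 5′ sequencing primer position. According to the depositor, the plasmid is linearized at the EcoRI site downstream of the cDNA and transcribed with SP6 RNA polymerase, giving run-off sense transcripts of defined length. No epitope tags or reporters are recorded.

Such transcripts are typically microinjected into Xenopus oocytes or early embryos to express the protein. The associated publication examined the role of C-cadherin-mediated cell adhesion in gastrulation movements using a dominant-negative mutant. Nothing in the record describes this insert as a mutant, although it does not explicitly state that the cDNA is full length.
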