>Addgene plasmid #17023 | Xenopus C-cadherin | addgene partial sequence | sequence record 23762 | SP6 5'-ATTTAGGTGACACTATAG-3'
TGNGTCTTTTGCGAGCTCAGAATAACGCTCAACTTTGGCAGATCTCCATGGGGGGCACCAGGCTTAGAAA
CGCGAGCGTGTGGCTTTGCGGACTGCTTTGCTTGTTACAGGTTGTGCCTTCCATAAATGCAGATGTTTCT
GGATGCAAGCCTGGATTTTCTTCTGCCGAATACATTTTTTCTGTGAACCGTAGGGAGCTGGAGAGGGGCA
GAAAGCTAGGCAAAGTGAACTTTAGCGACTGCACAACCCGGAAACATGGTTTATATGACGTGGGAGACTC
TCGATTCAGGGTGCTGCCAGATGGCACTGTTCTAGTAAAACGCCATGTGAAACTTCACAAGGACACCAAA
TTTACAATCAGTACGTGGGATGCACGTGGCAATAAGCACTCTACTAATATTGCTGTTGCAAGCAAACGCC
ATCGATCTGGAGAGGAAGCTCATTCAAGATCTTCAAAACTACCAGTGCTGACATTTCCAGAGACGCACAC
AGGCCTCAAAAGGAAGAAGAGAGACTGGGTCATCCCTCCTATAAAGGTTTCTGAGAATGAACGTGGCCCT
TTCCCCAAACGTCTCGTGCAGATCAAATCCAACAAAGACCGGTTTAATAAGGTTTACTACAGTATTACTG
GGCAAGGGGCCGACAACCCTCCTCAAGGAGTTTTTCGTATAGAGGTGGGAGACCGGATGGATGCTAGTTA
CTCGNCTNTGGATCGTGAAAGTTGAAAATATGNGCTGTCTTCCATGCNGTTCTGAGATGGTCTCCTGTGA
GGACCGATGGAATACCCNCATGTGATGACNGATG
